>Addgene plasmid #236765 | PB-U6-CNCB_sgEIF3D-1 | addgene full sequence | sequence record 477909 | Addgene NGS Result
ACTCTTCCTTTTTCAATATTATTGAAGCATTTATCAGGGTTATTGTCTCATGAGCGGATACATATTTGAA
TGTATTTAGAAAAATAAACAAATAGGGGTTCCGCGCACATTTCCCCGAAAAGTGCCACCTAAATTGTAAG
CGTTAATATTTTGTTAAAATTCGCGTTAAATTTTTGTTAAATCAGCTCATTTTTTAACCAATAGGCCGAA
ATCGGCAAAATCCCTTATAAATCAAAAGAATAGACCGAGATAGGGT
[37 nt withheld, positions 257-293]
AAAGAACGTGGACTCCAACGTCAAAGG
[49 nt withheld, positions 321-369]
T
[91 nt withheld, positions 371-461]
G
[124 nt withheld, positions 463-586]
CCCATTCGCCATTCAGGCTGCGCAACTGTTGGGAAGGGCGATCGGTGCGGGCCTCTTCGCTATTACGCCA
GCTGGCGAAAGGGGGATGTGCTGCAAGGCGATTAAGTTGGGTAACGCCAGGGTTTTCCCAGTCACGACGT
TGTAAAACGACGGCCAGTGAGCGCGCCTCGTTCATTCACGTTTTTGAACCCGTGGAGGACGGGCAGACTC
GCGGTGCAAATGTGTTTTACAGCGTGATGGAGCAGATGAAGATGCTCGACACGCTGCAGAACACGCAGCT
AGATTAACCCTAGAAAGATAATCATATTGTGACGTACGTTAAAGATAATCATGTGTAAAATTGACGCATG
TGTTTTATCGGTCTGTATATCGAGGTTTATTTATTAATTTGAATAGATATTAAGTTTTATTATATTTACA
CTTACATACTAATAATAAATTCAACAAACAATTTATTTATGTTTATTTATTTATTAAAAAAAACAAAAAC
TCAAAATTTCTTCTATAAAGTAACAAAACTTTTATGAGGGACAGCCCCCCCCCAAAGCCCCCAGGGATGT
AATTACGTCCCTCCCCCGCTAGGGGGCAGCAGCGAGCCGCCCGGGGCTCCGCTCCGGTCCGGCGCTCCCC
CCGCATCCCCGAGCCGGCAGCGTGCGGGGACAGCCCGGGCACGGGGAAGGTGGCACGGGATCGCTTTCCT
CTGAACGCTTCTCGCTGCTCTTTGAGCCTGCAGACACCTGGGGGGATACGGGGAAAAGGCCTCCACGGCC
CGATGAGGCCCTTTCGTCTTCACTCGAGGATCCGACGCGCCATCTCTAGGCCCGCGCCGGCCCCCTCGCA
CGGACTTGTGGGAGAAGCTCGGCTACTCCCCTGCCCCGGTTAATTTGCATATAATATTTCCTAGTAACTA
TAGAGGCTTAATGTGCGATAAAAGACAGATAATCTGTTCTTTTTAATACTAGCTACATTTTACATGATAG
GCTTGGATTTCTATAACTTCGTATAGCATACATTATACGAAGTTATAAACAGCACAAAAGGAAACTCACC
CTAACTGTAAAGTAATTGTGTGTTTTGAGACTATAAGTATCCCTTGGAGAACCACCTTGTTGGACGCGGG
ACACGACCTTGTGTTTAAGAGCTATGCTGGAAACAGCATAGCAAGTTTAAATAAGGCTAGTCCGTTATCA
ACTTGAAAAAGTGGCACCGAGTCGGTGCTTTTTTTCTCGAGTACTAGGATCCATTAGGCGGCCGCGTGGA
TAACCGTATTACCGCCATGCATCCCGGGTGACTGACTGAGCGGCCGCACTAGTTATTAATAGTAATCAAT
TACGGGGTCATTAGTTCATAGCCCATATATGGAGTTCCGCGTTACATAACTTACGGTAAATGGCCCGCCT
GGCTGACCGCCCAACGACCCCCGCCCATTGACGTCAATAATGACGTATGTTCCCATAGTAACGCCAATAG
GGACTTTCCATTGACGTCAATGGGTGGAGTATTTACGGTAAACTGCCCACTTGGCAGTACATCAAGTGTA
TCATATGCCAAGTACGCCCCCTATTGACGTCAATGACGGTAAATGGCCCGCCTGGCATTATGCCCAGTAC
ATGACCTTATGGGACTTTCCTACTTGGCAGTACATCTACGTATTAGTCATCGCTATTACCATGGTCGAGG
TGAGCCCCACGTTCTGCTTCACTCTCCCCATCTCCCCCCCCTCCCCACCCCCAATTTTGTATTTATTTAT
TTTTTAATTATTTTGTGCAGCGATGGGGGCGGGGGGGGGGGGGGGCGCGCGCCAGGSGGGGSGGGGGGGG
GGGGGGGGGGGGGGGGGGSGRGGSGGRGRGGKGSGGCGGCAGCCAATCAGAGCGGCGCGCTCCGAAAGTT
TCCTTTTATGGCGAGGCGGCGGCGGCGGCGGCCCTATAAAAAGCGAAGCGCGCGGCGGGCGGGAGTCGCT
GCGCGCTGCCTTCGCCCCGTGCCCCGCTCCGCCGCCGCCTCGCGCCGCCCGCCCCGGCTCTGACTGACCG
CGTTACTCCCACAGGTGAGCGGGCGGGACGGCCCTTCTCCTCCGGGCTGTAATTAGCGCTTGGTTTAATG
ACGGCTTGTTTCTTTTCTGTGGCTGCGTGAAAGCCTTGAGGGGCTCCGGGAGGGCCCTTTGTGCGGGGGG
AGCGGCTCGGGGGGTGCGTGCGTGTGTGTGTGCGTGGGGAGCGCCGCGTGCGGCTCCGCGCTGCCCGGCG
GCTGTGAGCGCTGCGGGCGCGGCGCGGGGCTTTGTGCGCTCCGCAGTGTGCGCGAGGGGAGCGCGGCCGG
GGGCGGTGCCCCGCGGTGCGGGGGGGGCTGCGAGGGGAACAAAGGCTGCGTGCGGGGTGTGTGCGTGGGG
GGGTGAGCAGGGGGTGTGGGCGCGTCGGTCGGGCTGCAACCCCCCCTGCACCCCCCTCCCCGAGTTGCTG
AGCACGGCCCGGCTTCGGGTGCGGGGCTCCGTACGGGGCGTGGCGCGGGGCTCGCCGTGCCGGGCGGGGG
GTGGCGGCAGGTGGGGGTGCCGGGCGGGGCGGGGCCGCCKCGGGCCGGGGRGGGCTCGGGGGRGGGGCGC
GGCGGCCCCCGGAGCGCCGGCGGCTGTCGAGGCGCGGCGAGCCGCAGCCATTGCCTTTTATGGTAATCGT
GCGAGAGGGCGCAGGGACTTCCTTTGTCCCAAATCTGTGCGGAGCCGAAATCTGGGAGGCGCCGCCGCAC
CCCCTCTAGCGGGCGCGGGGCGAAGCGGTGCGGCGCCGGCAGGAAGGAAATGGGCGGGGAGGGCCTTCGT
GCGTCGCCGCGCCGCCGTCCCCTTCTCCCTCTCCAGCCTCGGGGCTGTCCGCGGGGGGACGGCTGCCTTC
GGGGGGGACGGGGCAGGGCGGGGTTCGGCTTCTGGCGTGTGACCGGCGGCTCTAGAGCCTCTGCTAACCA
TGTTCATGCCTTCTTCTTTTTCCTACAGCTCCTGGGCAACGTGCTGGTTATTGTGCTGTCTCATCATTTT
GGCAAAGAATTCCGCCACCATGCCAAAAAAGAAGAGAAAGGTAGATCCAAAAAAGAAGAGAAAGGTAGAT
CCAAAAAAGAAGAGAAAGGTACACGTGTCAACGCGTATGGTGAGCAAGGGCGAGGAGCTGTTCACCGGGG
TGGTGCCCATCCTGGTCGAGCTGGACGGCGACGTAAACGGCCACAAGTTCAGCGTCCGCGGCGAGGGCGA
GGGCGATGCCACCAACGGCAAGCTGACCCTGAAGTTCATCTGCACCACCGGCAAGCTGCCCGTGCCCTGG
CCCACCCTCGTGACCACCTTCGGCTACGGCGTGGCCTGCTTCAGCCGCTACCCCGACCACATGAAGCAGC
ACGACTTCTTCAAGTCCGCCATGCCCGAAGGCTACGTCCAGGAGCGCACCATCTCTTTCAAGGACGACGG
TACCTACAAGACCCGCGCCGAGGTGAAGTTCGAGGGCGACACCCTGGTGAACCGCATCGAGCTGAAGGGC
ATCGACTTCAAGGAGGACGGCAACATCCTGGGGCACAAGCTGGAGTACAACTTCAACAGCCACAACGTCT
ATATCACGGCCGACAAGCAGAAGAACGGCATCAAGGCTAACTTCAAGATCCGCCACAACGTTGAGGACGG
CAGCGTGCAGCTCGCCGACCACTACCAGCAGAACACCCCCATCGGCGACGGCCCCGTGCTGCTGCCCGAC
AACCACTACCTGAGCCATCAGTCCGCCCTGAGCAAAGACCCCAACGAGAAGCGCGATCACATGGTCCTGC
TGGAGTTCGTGACCGCCGCCGGGATTACACATGGCATGGACGAGCTGTACAAGGAGGGCAGAGGAAGTCT
TCTAACATGCGGTGACGTGGAGGAGAATCCCGGCCCTATGAAGACCTTCAACATCTCCCAGCAGGATCTA
GAATTAGTAGAAGTAGCGACAGAGAAGATTACAATGCTTTATGAGGATAATAAACATCATGTGGGAGCGG
CAATTCGTACGAAAACAGGAGAAATCATTTCGGCAGTACATATTGAAGCGTATATAGGACGAGTAACTGT
TTGTGCAGAAGCCATTGCGATTGGTAGTGCAGTTTCGAATGGACAAAAGGATTTTGACACGATTGTAGCT
GTTAGACACCCTTATTCTGACGAAGTAGATAGAAGTATTCGAGTGGTAAGTCCTTGTGGTATGTGTAGGG
AGTTGATTTCAGACTATGCACCAGATTGTTTTGTGTTAATAGAAATGAATGGCAAGTTAGTCAAAACTAC
GATTGAAGAACTCATTCCACTCAAATATACCCGAAATTAAGTTAACTAACTAAACTTGTTTATTGCAGCT
TATAATGGTTACAAATAAAGCAATAGCATCACAAATTTCACAAATAAAGCATTTTTTTCACTGCATTCTA
GTTGTGGTTTGTCCAAACTCATCAATGTATCTTATCATGTCTGGAATTGACTCAAATGATGTCAATTAGT
CTATCAGAAGCTCATCTGGTCTCCCTTCCGGGGGACAAGACATCCCTGTTTAATATTTAAACAGCAGTGT
TCCCAAACTGGGTTCTTATATCCCTTGCTCTGGTCAACCAGGTTGCAGGGTTTCCTGTCCTCACAGGAAC
GAAGTCCCTAAAGAAACAGTGGCAGCCAGGTTTAGCCCCGGAATTGACTGGATTCCTTTTTTAGGGCCCA
TTGGTATGGCTTTTTCCCCGTATCCCCCCAGGTGTCTGCAGGCTCAAAGAGCAGCGAGAAGCGTTCAGAG
GAAAGCGATCCCGTGCCACCTTCCCCGTGCCCGGGCTGTCCCCGCACGCTGCCGGCTCGGGGATGCGGGG
GGAGCGCCGGACCGGAGCGGAGCCCCGGGCGGCTCGCTGCTGCCCCCTAGCGGGGGAGGGACGTAATTAC
ATCCCTGGGGGCTTTGGGGGGGGGCTGTCCCTGATATCTATAACAAGAAAATATATATATAATAAGTTAT
CACGTAAGTAGAACATGAAATAACAATATAATTATCGTATGAGTTAAATCTTAAAAGTCACGTAAAAGAT
AATCATGCGTCATTTTGACTCACGCGGTCGTTATAGTTCAAAATCAGTGACACTTACCGCATTGACAAGC
ACGCCTCACGGGAGCTCCAAGCGGCGACTGAGATGTCCTAAATGCACAGCGACGGATTCGCGCTATTTAG
AAAGAGAGAGCAATATTTCAAGAATGCATGCGTCAATTTTACGCAGACTATCTTTCTAGGGTTAATCTAG
CTGCATCAGGATCATATCGTCGGGTCTTTTTTCCGGCTCAGTCATCGCCCAAGCTGGCGCTATCTGGGCA
TCGGGGAGGAAGAAGCCCGTGCCTTTTCCCGCGAGGTTGAAGCGGCATGGAAAGAGTTTGCCGAGGATGA
CTGCTGCTGCATTGACGTTGAGCGAAAACGCACGTTTACCATGATGATTCGGGAAGGTGTGGCCATGCAC
GCCTTTAACGGTGAACTGTTCGTTCAGGCCACCTGGGATACCAGTTCGTCGCGGCTTTTCCGGACACAGT
TCCGGATGGTCAGCCCGAAGCGCATCAGCAACCCGAACAATACCGGCGACAGCCGGAACTGCCGTGCCGG
TGTGCAGATTAATGACAGCGGTGCGGCGCTGGGATATTACGTCAGCGAGGACGGGTATCCTGGCTGGATG
CCGCAGAAATGGACATGGATACCCCGTGAGTTACCCGGCGGGCGCGCTTGGCGTAATCATGGTCATAGCT
GTTTCCTGTGTGAAATTGTTATCCGCTCACAATTCCACACAACATACGAGCCGGAAGCATAAAGTGTAAA
GCCTGGGGTGCCTAATGAGTGAGCTAACTCACATTAATTGCGTTGCGCTCACTGCCCGCTTTCCAGTCGG
GAAACCTGTCGTGCCAGCTGCATTAATGAATCGGCCAACGCGCGGGGAGAGGCGGTTTGCGTATTGGGCG
CTCTTCCGCTTCCTCGCTCACTGACTCGCTGCGCTCGGTCGTTCGGCTGCGGCGAGCGGTATCAGCTCAC
TCAAAGGCGGTAATACGGTTATCCACAGAATCAGGGGATAACGCAGGAAAGAACATGTGAGCAAAAGGCC
AGCAAAAGGCCAGGAACCGTAAAAAGGCCGCGTTGCTGGCGTTTTTCCATAGGCTCCGCCCCCCTGACGA
GCATCACAAAAATCGACGCTCAAGTCAGAGGTGGCGAAACCCGACAGGACTATAAAGATACCAGGCGTTT
CCCCCTGGAAGCTCCCTCGTGCGCTCTCCTGTTCCGACCCTGCCGCTTACCGGATACCTGTCCGCCTTTC
TCCCTTCGGGAAGCGTGGCGCTTTCTCATAGCTCACGCTGTAGGTATCTCAGTTCGGTGTAGGTCGTTCG
CTCCAAGCTGGGCTGTGTGCACGAACCCCCCGTTCAGCCCGACCGCTGCGCCTTATCCGGTAACTATCGT
CTTGAGTCCAACCCGGTAAGACACGACTTATCGCCACTGGCAGCAGCCACTGGTAACAGGATTAGCAGAG
CGAGGTATGTAGGCGGTGCTACAGAGTTCTTGAAGTGGTGGCCTAACTACGGCTACACTAGAAGAACAGT
ATTTGGTATCTGCGCTCTGCTGAAGCCAGTTACCTTCGGAAAAAGAGTTGGTAGCTCTTGATCCGGCAAA
CAAACCACCGCTGGTAGCGGTGGTTTTTTTGTTTGCAAGCAGCAGATTACGCGCAGAAAAAAAGGATCTC
AAGAAGATCCTTTGATCTTTTCTACGGGGTCTGACGCTCAGTGGAACGAAAACTCACGTTAAGGGATTTT
GGTCATGAGATTATCAAAAAGGATCTTCACCTAGATCCTTTTAAATTAAAAATGAAGTTTTAAATCAATC
TAAAGTATATATGAGTAAACTTGGTCTGACAGTTACCAATGCTTAATCAGTGAGGCACCTATCTCAGCGA
TCTGTCTATTTCGTTCATCCATAGTTGCCTGACTCCCCGTCGTGTAGATAACTACGATACGGGAGGGCTT
ACCATCTGGCCCCAGTGCTGCAATGATACCGCGAGACCCACGCTCACCGGCTCCAGATTTATCAGCAATA
AACCAGCCAGCCGGAAGGGCCGAGCGCAGAAGTGGTCCTGCAACTTTATCCGCCTCCATCCAGTCTATTA
ATTGTTGCCGGGAAGCTAGAGTAAGTAGTTCGCCAGTTAATAGTTTGCGCAACGTTGTTGCCATTGCTAC
AGGCATCGTGGTGTCACGCTCGTCGTTTGGTATGGCTTCATTCAGCTCCGGTTCCCAACGATCAAGGCGA
GTTACATGATCCCCCATGTTGTGCAAAAAAGCGGTTAGCTCCTTCGGTCCTCCGATCGTTGTCAGAAGTA
AGTTGGCCGCAGTGTTATCACTCATGGTTATGGCAGCACTGCATAATTCTCTTACTGTCATGCCATCCGT
AAGATGCTTTTCTGTGACTGGTGAGTACTCAACCAAGTCATTCTGAGAATAGTGTATGCGGCGACCGAGT
TGCTCTTGCCCGGCGTCAATACGGGATAATACCGCGCCACATAGCAGAACTTTAAAAGTGCTCATCATTG
GAAAACGTTCTTCGGGGCGAAAACTCTCAAGGATCTTACCGCTGTTGAGATCCAGTTCGATGTAACCCAC
TCGTGCACCCAACTGATCTTCAGCATCTTTTACTTTCACCAGCGTTTCTGGGTGAGCAAAAACAGGAAGG
CAAAATGCCGCAAAAAAGGGAATAAGGGCGACACGGAAATGTTGAATACTCAT
Features (pLannotate 1.2.2; 23 found; start..end, strand, type, name):
      1..105     -  promoter       AmpR promoter: bla
    158..586     -  rep_origin     f1 ori (sequence partly withheld): f1 bacteriophage origin of replication; arrow indicates direction of (+) strand synthesis
    591..746     -  CDS            lacZα (fragment): LacZα fragment of β-galactosidase; lacZ fragment
    748..867     +  CDS            B (fragment): PORTL_LAMBD - Experimental evidence at protein level: Swiss-Prot protein existence level 1. Forms the portal vertex of the capsid (PubMed:6228056, PubMed:6232391). This portal plays critical roles in head assembly, genome packaging, neck/tail attachment, and genome ejection (Probable). The portal protein multimerizes as a single ring-shaped homododecamer arranged around a central channel (PubMed:6232391). Binds to the terminase subunits to form the packaging machine (PubMed:7799432). From Escherichia phage lambda (Bacteriophage lambda).
   1579..1612    +  protein_bind   loxP: Cre-mediated recombination occurs in the 8-bp core sequence (GCATACAT). Cre recombinase
   1737..1804    +  misc_RNA       tracrRNA (fragment): trans-activating CRISPR RNA for the Streptococcus pyogenes CRISPR/Cas9 system
   1956..2259    +  enhancer       CMV enhancer: human cytomegalovirus immediate early enhancer
   2538..3554    +  intron         chimeric intron: chimera between introns from chicken β-actin and rabbit β-globin
   3552..3608    +  CDS            HBB (fragment): HBB_LEPEU - Experimental evidence at protein level: Swiss-Prot protein existence level 1. Involved in oxygen transport from the lung to the various peripheral tissues. From Lepus europaeus (European hare).
   3619..3639    +  CDS            SV40 NLS: nuclear localization signal of SV40 (simian virus 40) large T antigen
   3643..3663    +  CDS            SV40 NLS: nuclear localization signal of SV40 (simian virus 40) large T antigen
   3667..3687    +  CDS            SV40 NLS: nuclear localization signal of SV40 (simian virus 40) large T antigen
   3703..4419    +  CDS            Clover: Clover is a basic (constitutively fluorescent) green/yellow fluorescent protein published in 2012, derived from Aequorea victoria. It is reported to be a rapidly-maturing weak dimer with high acid sensitivity.
   4474..4893    +  CDS            bsr: BSR_BACCE - Experimental evidence at protein level: Swiss-Prot protein existence level 1. Catalyzes the deamination of the cytosine moiety of the antibiotics blasticidin S, cytomycin and acetylblasticidin S. From Bacillus cereus.
   4909..5030    +  polyA_signal   SV40 poly(A) signal: SV40 polyadenylation signal
   5048..5140    +  ncRNA          G-CSF SLDE: Accession: RF00183 - G-CSF factor stem-loop destabilising element (SLDE)
   5837..6304    +  CDS            B (fragment): PORTL_LAMBD - Experimental evidence at protein level: Swiss-Prot protein existence level 1. Forms the portal vertex of the capsid (PubMed:6228056, PubMed:6232391). This portal plays critical roles in head assembly, genome packaging, neck/tail attachment, and genome ejection (Probable). The portal protein multimerizes as a single ring-shaped homododecamer arranged around a central channel (PubMed:6232391). Binds to the terminase subunits to form the packaging machine (PubMed:7799432). From Escherichia phage lambda (Bacteriophage lambda).
   6342..6358    -  protein_bind   lac operator: The lac repressor binds to the lac operator to inhibit transcription in E. coli. This inhibition can be relieved by adding lactose or isopropyl-β-D-thiogalactopyranoside (IPTG). lac repressor encoded by lacI
   6366..6396    -  promoter       lac promoter: promoter for the E. coli lac operon
   6411..6432    -  protein_bind   CAP binding site: CAP binding activates transcription in the presence of cAMP. E. coli catabolite activator protein
   6445..6537    -  CDS            lacI (fragment): lac repressor; lacI; The lac repressor binds to the lac operator to inhibit transcription in E. coli. This inhibition can be relieved by adding lactose or isopropyl-β-D-thiogalactopyranoside (IPTG).
   6720..7308    -  rep_origin     ori: high-copy-number ColE1/pMB1/pBR322/pUC origin of replication
   7479..8339    -  CDS            AmpR: β-lactamase; bla; confers resistance to ampicillin, carbenicillin, and related antibiotics
