[The description below was written by a language model from this plasmid's Addgene catalogue record and pLannotate feature annotations shown in this document.]
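Description:
PB-U6-CNCB_sgEIF3D-1 is a piggyBac transposon vector for stable delivery of a single guide RNA into mammalian cells, built on the synthetic PB-U6-CNCB backbone. In bacteria it is maintained as a high-copy plasmid through a ColE1/pUC-type origin and selected with ampicillin via the AmpR (β-lactamase) gene. An f1 origin and remnants of a lacZα/lac promoter cloning region are also present. The automated annotation does not label the piggyBac terminal repeats or the mouse U6 promoter, so their presence rests on the catalogue description. The two short hits to a lambda phage portal protein flanking the cargo are probably annotation artefacts or filler sequence rather than functional parts.

The payload has two units. A mouse U6 (Pol III) promoter drives guide #1 against human EIF3D, a subunit of translation initiation factor eIF3. The guide was cloned through Esp3I sites that were destroyed in the process, and it lies upstream of the Streptococcus pyogenes Cas9 guide scaffold, which the table annotates as a tracrRNA fragment. A single loxP site sits just upstream of this region, and the record does not explain its role. Downstream, a CAG promoter (CMV enhancer plus the chicken β-actin/rabbit β-globin chimeric intron) expresses Clover green fluorescent protein fused to three tandem SV40 nuclear localization signals. Clover is linked by a T2A peptide to the blasticidin S deaminase gene (bsr), and the transcript ends in an SV40 polyadenylation signal. Co-delivery with piggyBac transposase should integrate the cassette into the genome, so that guide-carrying cells can be enriched with blasticidin and identified by nuclear green fluorescence. No Cas9 is encoded, so the nuclease or a dCas9 effector must be supplied separately. The associated study concerns EIF3D function in human primed pluripotent stem cells.
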