Addgene plasmid #236765: PB-U6-CNCB_sgEIF3D-1
Purpose: A piggybac-based vector containing mouse U6 promoter-driven EIF3D sgRNA #1 and CAG promoter-driven nuclear-localized Clover-T2A-BSR.
Depositing lab: Kazutoshi Takahashi. Depositing organization: Kyoto University, Center for iPS Cell Research and Application. Publication: EIF3D safeguards the homeostasis of key signaling pathways in human primed pluripotency. Okubo C, Nakamura M, Sato M, Shichino Y, Mito M, Takashima Y, Iwasaki S, Takahashi K. Sci Adv. 2025 Apr 11;11(15):eadq5484. doi: 10.1126/sciadv.adq5484. Epub 2025 Apr 9. PubMed 40203091.
Backbone
  Vector backbone: PB-U6-CNCB
  Backbone manufacturer: Synthetic
  Backbone size w/o insert (bp): 8339
  Total vector size (bp): 8342
  Vector type: Mammalian Expression ; PiggyBac
  Selectable markers: Blasticidin
Growth in bacteria
  Bacterial resistance: Ampicillin, 100 μg/mL
  Growth temperature: 37°C
  Growth strain: DH5alpha
  Copy number: High Copy
Gene/Insert
  Gene/Insert name: EIF3D sgRNA-1
  gRNA/shRNA sequence: ACGCGGGACACGACCTTGT
  Species: H. sapiens (human)
  GenBank ID: NM_003753.4
  Entrez Gene: EIF3D (a.k.a. EIF3S7, eIF3-p66, eIF3-zeta)
  Promoter: mouse U6 promoter
  Cloning method: Restriction Enzyme; 5′ cloning site Esp3I (destroyed during cloning); 3′ cloning site Esp3I (destroyed during cloning)
  Sequencing primers: 5′ GAGGCTTAATGTGCGATAAAAGA
Terms and licenses: Academic/Nonprofit Terms; Industry Terms: Not Available to Industry
How to cite: PB-U6-CNCB_sgEIF3D-1 was a gift from Kazutoshi Takahashi (Addgene plasmid # 236765 ; http://n2t.net/addgene:236765 ; RRID:Addgene_236765)
